Addgene plasmid #142945: TFORF2452
Purpose: Lentiviral vector for overexpressing transcription factor ORFs with unique 24-bp barcodes. Barcodes facilitate identification of transcription factors in pooled screens.
Depositing lab: Feng Zhang. Depositing organization: Broad Institute. Publication: A transcription factor atlas of directed differentiation. Joung J, Ma S, Tay T, Geiger-Schuller KR, Kirchgatterer PC, Verdine VK, Guo B, Arias-Garcia MA, Allen WE, Singh A, Kuksenko O, Abudayyeh OO, Gootenberg JS, Fu Z, Macrae RK, Buenrostro JD, Regev A, Zhang F. Cell. 2023 Jan 5;186(1):209-229.e26. doi: 10.1016/j.cell.2022.11.026. PubMed 36608654.
Backbone
  Vector backbone: pLX_TRC317
  Backbone manufacturer: Broad Institute Genetic Perturbation Platform
  Backbone size w/o insert (bp): 8264
  Vector type: Mammalian Expression, Lentiviral
  Selectable markers: Puromycin
Growth in bacteria
  Bacterial resistance: Ampicillin, 100 μg/mL
  Growth temperature: 37°C
  Growth strain: NEB Stable
  Copy number: High Copy
Gene/Insert
  Gene/Insert name: MLLT10
  Species: H. sapiens (human)
  Insert size (bp): 3308
  Entrez Gene: MLLT10 (a.k.a. AF10)
  Promoter: EF1a
  Cloning method: Unknown
  Sequencing primers: 5′ GGGTGGAGACTGAAGTTAGGCCAG; 3′ CACATAGCGTAAAAGGAGCAACATAG
Terms and licenses: Academic/Nonprofit Terms; Industry Terms: Not Available to Industry
Depositor comments: NM_001195626,ENST00000631589,ENST00000307729,ENST00000377059 . The transcription factor ORF portion of this plasmid was synthesized by Genewiz. Please test multiple small colonies in case of plasmid recombination. To make this collection available in a timely manner, a portion of this collection was not fully sequenced by Addgene. If an Addgene verified full plasmid sequence is not available, please contact us prior to placing an order to request the full sequence.
How to cite: TFORF2452 was a gift from Feng Zhang (Addgene plasmid # 142945 ; http://n2t.net/addgene:142945 ; RRID:Addgene_142945)
