[The description below was written by a language model from this plasmid's Addgene catalogue record and pLannotate feature annotations shown in this document.]
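Description:
TFORF2452 is a lentiviral mammalian expression plasmid built on the pLX_TRC317 backbone, carrying the human transcription factor MLLT10 (also known as AF10) as a synthesized open reading frame. It belongs to a large collection of barcoded transcription factor ORF vectors. Each member carries a unique 24-bp barcode, so the factor a cell received can be identified when many constructs are screened together in a pool. The barcode is not annotated as a separate feature in the table, so its exact position cannot be stated from the record. In bacteria the plasmid is maintained by a high-copy ColE1/pUC-type origin with ampicillin resistance (AmpR), and it also carries an f1 origin. The depositor notes that the plasmid can recombine during propagation, as is common for LTR-containing vectors.

The viral transfer cassette follows a third-generation design. An RSV promoter drives a truncated HIV-1 5' LTR, followed by the Ψ packaging signal with a gag fragment, the Rev response element for Rev-dependent nuclear export of the genomic RNA, and a cPPT/CTS element. The cassette ends in a self-inactivating ΔU3 3' LTR followed by an SV40 polyadenylation signal. Within the provirus, an SV40 early promoter/origin region precedes the puromycin N-acetyltransferase gene, which allows selection of transduced cells. Downstream, the strong constitutive EF-1α promoter drives the MLLT10 coding sequence. A WPRE after the ORF enhances transcript stability and expression. The short hits to U6 promoter, small t antigen, lacZα and lacI are most likely backbone remnants rather than functional units. The construct is intended for stable MLLT10 overexpression, individually or in pooled screens such as directed differentiation studies.
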