Features (pLannotate 1.2.2; 31 found; start..end, strand, type, name):
      5..231     +  promoter       RSV promoter: Rous sarcoma virus enhancer/promoter
    232..412     +  LTR            5' LTR (truncated): truncated 5' long terminal repeat (LTR) from HIV-1
    459..584     +  misc_feature   HIV-1 Ψ: packaging signal of human immunodeficiency virus type 1
    568..931     +  CDS            HIV-1 gag (fragment): gag protein from human immunodeficiency virus 1; gag
   1077..1310    +  misc_feature   RRE: The Rev response element (RRE) of HIV-1 allows for Rev-dependent mRNA export from the nucleus to the cytoplasm.
   1687..1713    +  CDS            Rev (fragment): human immunodeficiency virus 1 (HIV-1) Rev protein; rev; enhances nuclear export of unspliced and incompletely spliced viral mRNAs
   1720..1743    +  promoter       SV40 promoter (fragment): SV40 early promoter
   1744..1815    +  promoter       SV40 promoter (fragment): SV40 enhancer and early promoter
   1839..1974    +  rep_origin     SV40 ori: SV40 origin of replication
   2020..2616    +  CDS            PuroR (fragment): puromycin N-acetyltransferase; pac from Streptomyces; confers resistance to puromycin
   2665..2782    +  misc_feature   cPPT/CTS: central polypurine tract and central termination sequence of HIV-1
   2847..2913    +  CDS            small t antigen (fragment): SV40 (simian virus 40) small t antigen
   2920..4098    +  promoter       EF-1α promoter: strong constitutive promoter for human elongation factor EF-1α
   4115..7318    +  CDS            MLLT10: AF10_HUMAN - Also known as AF10 From Homo sapiens (Human).
   7334..7387    +  promoter       U6 promoter (fragment): RNA polymerase III promoter for human U6 snRNA
   7429..8017    +  misc_feature   WPRE: woodchuck hepatitis virus posttranscriptional regulatory element
   8068..8087    +  misc_feature   cPPT/CTS (fragment): central polypurine tract and central termination sequence of HIV-1
   8089..8322    +  LTR            3' LTR (ΔU3): self-inactivating 3' long terminal repeat (LTR) from HIV-1
   8400..8521    +  polyA_signal   SV40 poly(A) signal: SV40 polyadenylation signal
   8561..8696    +  rep_origin     SV40 ori: SV40 origin of replication
   8717..8735    -  promoter       T7 promoter: promoter for bacteriophage T7 RNA polymerase
   8743..8898    +  CDS            lacZα (fragment): LacZα fragment of β-galactosidase; lacZ fragment
   8903..9331    +  rep_origin     f1 ori (sequence partly withheld): f1 bacteriophage origin of replication; arrow indicates direction of (+) strand synthesis
   9384..9488    +  promoter       AmpR promoter: bla
   9489..10349   +  CDS            AmpR: β-lactamase; bla; confers resistance to ampicillin, carbenicillin, and related antibiotics
  10520..11108   +  rep_origin     ori: high-copy-number ColE1/pMB1/pBR322/pUC origin of replication
  11291..11383   +  CDS            lacI (fragment): lac repressor; lacI; The lac repressor binds to the lac operator to inhibit transcription in E. coli. This inhibition can be relieved by adding lactose or isopropyl-β-D-thiogalactopyranoside (IPTG).
  11396..11417   +  protein_bind   CAP binding site: CAP binding activates transcription in the presence of cAMP. E. coli catabolite activator protein
  11432..11462   +  promoter       lac promoter: promoter for the E. coli lac operon
  11466..11488   +  protein_bind   lac operator (fragment): The lac repressor binds to the lac operator to inhibit transcription in E. coli. This inhibition can be relieved by adding lactose or isopropyl-β-D-thiogalactopyranoside (IPTG). lac repressor encoded by lacI
  11531..11549   +  promoter       T3 promoter: promoter for bacteriophage T3 RNA polymerase
>Addgene plasmid #142945 | TFORF2452 | addgene full sequence | sequence record 397303 | Addgene NGS Result
TTAATGTAGTCTTATGCAATACTCTTGTAGTCTTGCAACATGGTAACGATGAGTTAGCAACATGCCTTAC
AAGGAGAGAAAAAGCACCGTGCATGCCGATTGGTGGAAGTAAGGTGGTACGATCGTGCCTTATTAGGAAG
GCAACAGACGGGTCTGACATGGATTGGACGAACCACTGAATTGCCGCATTGCAGAGATATTGTATTTAAG
TGCCTAGCTCGATACATAAACGGGTCTCTCTGGTTAGACCAGATCTGAGCCTGGGAGCTCTCTGGCTAAC
TAGGGAACCCACTGCTTAAGCCTCAATAAAGCTTGCCTTGAGTGCTTCAAGTAGTGTGTGCCCGTCTGTT
GTGTGACTCTGGTAACTAGAGATCCCTCAGACCCTTTTAGTCAGTGTGGAAAATCTCTAGCAGTGGCGCC
CGAACAGGGACTTGAAAGCGAAAGGGAAACCAGAGGAGCTCTCTCGACGCAGGACTCGGCTTGCTGAAGC
GCGCACGGCAAGAGGCGAGGGGCGGCGACTGGTGAGTACGCCAAAAATTTTGACTAGCGGAGGCTAGAAG
GAGAGAGATGGGTGCGAGAGCGTCAGTATTAAGCGGGGGAGAATTAGATCGCGATGGGAAAAAATTCGGT
TAAGGCCAGGGGGAAAGAAAAAATATAAATTAAAACATATAGTATGGGCAAGCAGGGAGCTAGAACGATT
CGCAGTTAATCCTGGCCTGTTAGAAACATCAGAAGGCTGTAGACAAATACTGGGACAGCTACAACCATCC
CTTCAGACAGGATCAGAAGAACTTAGATCATTATATAATACAGTAGCAACCCTCTATTGTGTGCATCAAA
GGATAGAGATAAAAGACACCAAGGAAGCTTTAGACAAGATAGAGGAAGAGCAAAACAAAAGTAAGACCAC
CGCACAGCAAGCGGCCGCTGATCTTCAGACCTGGAGGAGGAGATATGAGGGACAATTGGAGAAGTGAATT
ATATAAATATAAAGTAGTAAAAATTGAACCATTAGGAGTAGCACCCACCAAGGCAAAGAGAAGAGTGGTG
CAGAGAGAAAAAAGAGCAGTGGGAATAGGAGCTTTGTTCCTTGGGTTCTTGGGAGCAGCAGGAAGCACTA
TGGGCGCAGCGTCAATGACGCTGACGGTACAGGCCAGACAATTATTGTCTGGTATAGTGCAGCAGCAGAA
CAATTTGCTGAGGGCTATTGAGGCGCAACAGCATCTGTTGCAACTCACAGTCTGGGGCATCAAGCAGCTC
CAGGCAAGAATCCTGGCTGTGGAAAGATACCTAAAGGATCAACAGCTCCTGGGGATTTGGGGTTGCTCTG
GAAAACTCATTTGCACCACTGCTGTGCCTTGGAATGCTAGTTGGAGTAATAAATCTCTGGAACAGATTTG
GAATCACACGACCTGGATGGAGTGGGACAGAGAAATTAACAATTACACAAGCTTAATACACTCCTTAATT
GAAGAATCGCAAAACCAGCAAGAAAAGAATGAACAAGAATTATTGGAATTAGATAAATGGGCAAGTTTGT
GGAATTGGTTTAACATAACAAATTGGCTGTGGTATATAAAATTATTCATAATGATAGTAGGAGGCTTGGT
AGGTTTAAGAATAGTTTTTGCTGTACTTTCTATAGTGAATAGAGTTAGGCAGGGATATTCACCATTATCG
TTTCAGACCCACCTCCCAACCCCGAGGGGACCCATGCATTGCATCTCAATTAGTCAGCAACCAGGTGTGG
AAAGTCCCCAGGCTCCCCAGCAGGCAGAAGTATGCAAAGCATGCGTCTCAATTAGTCAGCAACCATAGTC
CCGCCCCTAACTCCGCCCATCCCGCCCCTAACTCCGCCCAGTTCCGCCCATTCTCCGCCCCATGGCTGAC
TAATTTTTTTTATTTATGCAGAGGCCGAGGCCGCCTCGGCCTCTGAGCTATTCCAGAAGTAGTGAGGAGG
CTTTTTTGGAGGCCTAGGCTTTTGCAAAAAGCTTTCTAGAGGTACCACCGGAGCTTACCATGACCGAGTA
CAAGCCCACGGTGCGCCTCGCCACCCGCGACGACGTCCCCAGGGCCGTACGCACCCTCGCCGCCGCGTTC
GCCGACTACCCCGCCACGCGCCACACCGTCGATCCGGACCGCCACATCGAGCGGGTCACCGAGCTGCAAG
AACTCTTCCTCACGCGCGTCGGGCTCGACATCGGCAAGGTGTGGGTCGCGGACGACGGCGCCGCCGTGGC
GGTCTGGACCACGCCGGAGAGCGTCGAAGCGGGGGCGGTGTTCGCCGAGATCGGCCCGCGCATGGCCGAG
TTGAGCGGTTCCCGGCTGGCCGCGCAGCAACAGATGGAAGGCCTCCTGGCGCCGCACCGGCCCAAGGAGC
CCGCGTGGTTCCTGGCCACCGTCGGCGTCTCGCCCGACCACCAGGGCAAGGGTCTGGGCAGCGCCGTCGT
GCTCCCCGGAGTGGAGGCGGCCGAGCGCGCCGGGGTGCCCGCCTTCCTGGAGACCTCCGCGCCCCGCAAC
CTCCCCTTCTACGAGCGGCTCGGCTTCACCGTCACCGCCGACGTCGAGGTGCCCGAAGGACCGCGCACCT
GGTGCATGACCCGCAAGCCCGGTGCCAGTTAACGAATTCTAGATCTTGAGACAAATGGCAGTATTCATCC
ACAATTTTAAAAGAAAAGGGGGGATTGGGGGGTACAGTGCAGGGGAAAGAATAGTAGACATAATAGCAAC
AGACATACAAACTAAAGAATTACAAAAACAAATTACAAAAATTCAAAATTTTCGGGTTTATTACAGGGAC
AGCAGAGATCCACTTTGGCGCCGGCTCGAGGCCTGCAGGTGCAAAGATGGATAAAGTTTTAAACAGAGAG
GAATCTTTGCAGCTAATGGACCTTCTAGGTCTTGAAAGGAGTGGGAATTGGCTCCGGTGCCCGTCAGTGG
GCAGAGCGCACATCGCCCACAGTCCCCGAGAAGTTGGGGGGAGGGGTCGGCAATTGAACCGGTGCCTAGA
GAAGGTGGCGCGGGGTAAACTGGGAAAGTGATGTCGTGTACTGGCTCCGCCTTTTTCCCGAGGGTGGGGG
AGAACCGTATATAAGTGCAGTAGTCGCCGTGAACGTTCTTTTTCGCAACGGGTTTGCCGCCAGAACACAG
GTAAGTGCCGTGTGTGGTTCCCGCGGGCCTGGCCTCTTTACGGGTTATGGCCCTTGCGTGCCTTGAATTA
CTTCCACCTGGCTGCAGTACGTGATTCTTGATCCCGAGCTTCGGGTTGGAAGTGGGTGGGAGAGTTCGAG
GCCTTGCGCTTAAGGAGCCCCTTCGCCTCGTGCTTGAGTTGAGGCCTGGCCTGGGCGCTGGGGCCGCCGC
GTGCGAATCTGGTGGCACCTTCGCGCCTGTCTCGCTGCTTTCGATAAGTCTCTAGCCATTTAAAATTTTT
GATGACCTGCTGCGACGCTTTTTTTCTGGCAAGATAGTCTTGTAAATGCGGGCCAAGATCTGCACACTGG
TATTTCGGTTTTTGGGGCCGCGGGCGGCGACGGGGCCCGTGCGTCCCAGCGCACATGTTCGGCGAGGCGG
GGCCTGCGAGCGCGGCCACCGAGAATCGGACGGGGGTAGTCTCAAGCTGGCCGGCCTGCTCTGGTGCCTG
GCCTCGCGCCGCCGTGTATCGCCCCGCCCTGGGCGGCAAGGCTGGCCCGGTCGGCACCAGTTGCGTGAGC
GGAAAGATGGCCGCTTCCCGGCCCTGCTGCAGGGAGCTCAAAATGGAGGACGCGGCGCTCGGGAGAGCGG
GCGGGTGAGTCACCCACACAAAGGAAAAGGGCCTTTCCGTCCTCAGCCGTCGCTTCATGTGACTCCACGG
AGTACCGGGCGCCGTCCAGGCACCTCGATTAGTTCTCGAGCTTTTGGAGTACGTCGTCTTTAGGTTGGGG
GGAGGGGTTTTATGCGATGGAGTTTCCCCACACTGAGTGGGTGGAGACTGAAGTTAGGCCAGCTTGGCAC
TTGATGTAATTCTCCTTGGAATTTGCCCTTTTTGAGTTTGGATCTTGGTTCATTCTCAAGCCTCAGACAG
TGGTTCAAAGTTTTTTTCTTCCATTTCAGGTGTCGTGAGGCTAGCACCGCCACCATGGTCTCTAGCGACC
GGCCCGTGTCACTGGAGGACGAGGTCTCCCATAGTATGAAGGAGATGATTGGAGGCTGTTGCGTTTGCTC
AGACGAGAGAGGCTGGGCCGAGAACCCGCTGGTTTATTGCGACGGGCACGGCTGCAGCGTCGCGGTGCAT
CAAGCTTGCTATGGCATTGTTCAAGTACCCACTGGACCGTGGTTTTGCAGGAAATGTGAATCTCAGGAGA
GAGCAGCCAGAGTGAGATGTGAACTTTGTCCCCATAAGGATGGAGCTTTAAAAAGAACAGATAATGGGGG
TTGGGCCCATGTGGTTTGTGCCCTGTATATTCCAGAGGTACAATTTGCCAATGTTTCCACAATGGAACCA
ATTGTTTTACAGTCTGTTCCGCATGATCGTTATAATAAGACTTGCTACATTTGTGATGAACAAGGAAGAG
AAAGCAAAGCAGCCACTGGTGCTTGCATGACATGTAATAAACATGGATGTCGACAGGCTTTCCATGTAAC
ATGCGCTCAGTTTGCCGGACTGCTTTGTGAAGAAGAAGGTAATGGTGCCGATAATGTCCAATACTGTGGC
TACTGTAAATACCATTTTAGTAAGCTGAAAAAGAGCAAACGGGGATCTAATAGGTCATATGATCAAAGTT
TAAGTGATTCTTCCTCTCACTCTCAGGATAAACATCATGAGAAAGAGAAAAAAAAATATAAAGAGAAGGA
CAAACACAAACAGAAACACAAGAAGCAGCCAGAACCATCACCTGCATTGGTTCCATCCTTGACTGTTACT
ACAGAAAAAACTTATACAAGCACTAGCAACAACTCTATATCTGGATCATTGAAGCGCTTGGAAGATACTA
CTGCACGATTTACAAATGCAAATTTCCAGGAAGTCTCTGCACACACCTCTAGTGGAAAAGATGTTTCAGA
GACTAGAGGGTCAGAGGGCAAAGGGAAGAAATCTTCAGCTCACAGCTCAGGTCAAAGGGGAAGAAAGCCT
GGTGGTGGAAGAAATCCAGGAACAACTGTGTCAGCAGCTAGCCCTTTTCCTCAAGGCAGTTTTTCAGGAA
CTCCAGGCAGTGTAAAGTCATCTTCTGGAAGTTCAGTGCAGTCTCCCCAGGATTTCCTGAGCTTTACAGA
CTCAGATCTGCGTAATGACAGTTACTCTCACTCCCAACAGTCATCAGCAACCAAAGATGTACATAAAGGA
GAGTCTGGAAGCCAGGAAGGGGGGGTAAATAGTTTTAGTACCTTAATTGGCCTCCCTTCAACCTCAGCTG
TTACTTCACAGCCTAAAAGCTTTGAAAATTCACCTGGAGATTTGGGTAATTCCAGCCTTCCTACAGCAGG
ATATAAGCGGGCTCAAACTTCTGGCATAGAAGAAGAAACTGTAAAGGAAAAGAAAAGGAAAGGAAATAAA
CAAAGTAAGCATGGGCCTGGCAGACCCAAAGGAAACAAAAATCAAGAGAATGTTTCTCATCTCTCAGTTT
CTTCTGCTTCACCAACATCATCTGTAGCATCAGCTGCAGGAAGCATAACAAGCTCTAGTCTGCAGAAATC
TCCTACATTGCTCAGGAATGGAAGTTTACAGAGCCTCAGTGTTGGCTCATCTCCAGTTGGTTCAGAAATT
TCCATGCAGTATCGGCATGATGGAGCTTGCCCAACAACTACGTTCTCAGAGTTGCTGAATGCAATACACA
ACGGTATTTATAACAGCAATGATGTAGCAGTATCGTTTCCAAATGTAGTATCTGGCTCGGGATCTAGTAC
TCCTGTCTCCAGCTCTCACTTACCTCAGCAGTCTTCTGGGCATTTGCAACAAGTAGGAGCGCTCTCTCCC
TCAGCTGTGTCATCTGCAGCCCCTGCTGTTGCTACAACTCAGGCAAATACTCTATCTGGATCTTCTCTCA
GTCAGGCACCATCTCATATGTATGGCAATAGATCAAATTCATCAATGGCAGCTCTTATAGCTCAGTCTGA
AAACAATCAAACAGATCAAGATCTTGGAGACAATAGCCGCAACCTAGTTGGCAGAGGAAGCTCACCCCGA
GGAAGTCTCTCGCCACGATCCCCTGTAAGCAGCTTACAGATTCGCTATGATCAACCAGGCAACAGCAGTT
TGGAAAATCTGCCTCCAGTAGCAGCCAGCATAGAACAGCTTTTGGAGAGGCAGTGGAGTGAAGGACAGCA
ATTTTTACTAGAACAGGGTACTCCTAGTGACATTTTAGGAATGCTGAAGTCATTACACCAACTTCAAGTT
GAAAACCGAAGATTAGAGGAACAAATTAAAAACTTGACTGCCAAAAAGGAACGGCTTCAGTTATTGAATG
CACAGCTTTCAGTGCCTTTTCCAACAATAACAGCAAATCCTAGTCCGTCTCATCAAATACACACATTTTC
AGCACAGACTGCTCCTACTACTGATTCCTTGAACAGCAGTAAGAGCCCTCATATAGGAAACAGCTTTTTA
CCTGATAATTCTCTTCCTGTATTAAATCAGGACTTAACCTCCAGTGGACAAAGTACCAGCAGCTCATCAG
CTCTTTCTACCCCACCTCCTGCTGGGCAGAGTCCGGCTCAACAAGGCTCAGGAGTGAGTGGAGTTCAGCA
GGTCAATGGCGTGACAGTGGGGGCACTAGCTAGTGGAATGCAGCCTGTAACTTCCACCATTCCTGCCGTG
TCTGCAGTGGGTGGAATAATTGGAGCTTTGCCAGGTAACCAACTGGCAATTAATGGCATTGTAGGAGCTT
TAAATGGGGTTATGCAGACTCCTGTCACAATGTCCCAGAACCCTACCCCTCTCACCCACACAACCGTACC
ACCTAATGCAACACATCCAATGCCAGCTACACTGACTAACAGTGCCTCAGGACTAGGATTACTTTCTGAC
CAGCAACGACAAATACTTATTCATCAACAGCAGTTTCAGCAGTTGTTAAATTCTCAACAGCTCACACCAG
AACAACATCAAGCCTTTTTGTATCAGTTAATGCAACATCACCACCAGCAGCACCACCAACCTGAACTTCA
GCAGCTGCAGATCCCTGGACCAACACAAATACCCATAAACAACCTTCTTGCAGGTACACAGGCACCCCCA
CTTCACACAGCTACCACCAACCCATTTCTCACCATCCATGGAGATAATGCAAGTCAGAAAGTAGCAAGAC
TTAGTGATAAAACTGGGCCTGTAGCTCAAGAGAAAAGTTAGTAATGAACTAGTCCGTAACTTGAAAGTAT
TTCGATTTCTTGGCTTTATATATCTTGTGGAAAGGACGAAGCCTCCTCATCTTACGGTACTCCACGCGTT
AAGTCGACAATCAACCTCTGGATTACAAAATTTGTGAAAGATTGACTGGTATTCTTAACTATGTTGCTCC
TTTTACGCTATGTGGATACGCTGCTTTAATGCCTTTGTATCATGCTATTGCTTCCCGTATGGCTTTCATT
TTCTCCTCCTTGTATAAATCCTGGTTGCTGTCTCTTTATGAGGAGTTGTGGCCCGTTGTCAGGCAACGTG
GCGTGGTGTGCACTGTGTTTGCTGACGCAACCCCCACTGGTTGGGGCATTGCCACCACCTGTCAGCTCCT
TTCCGGGACTTTCGCTTTCCCCCTCCCTATTGCCACGGCGGAACTCATCGCCGCCTGCCTTGCCCGCTGC
TGGACAGGGGCTCGGCTGTTGGGCACTGACAATTCCGTGGTGTTGTCGGGGAAATCATCGTCCTTTCCTT
GGCTGCTCGCCTGTGTTGCCACCTGGATTCTGCGCGGGACGTCCTTCTGCTACGTCCCTTCGGCCCTCAA
TCCAGCGGACCTTCCTTCCCGCGGCCTGCTGCCGGCTCTGCGGCCTCTTCCGCGTCTTCGCCTTCGCCCT
CAGACGAGTCGGATCTCCCTTTGGGCCGCCTCCCCGCGTCGACTTTAAGACCAATGACTTACAAGGCAGC
TGTAGATCTTAGCCACTTTTTAAAAGAAAAGGGGGGACTGGAAGGGCTAATTCACTCCCAACGAAGACAA
GATCTGCTTTTTGCTTGTACTGGGTCTCTCTGGTTAGACCAGATCTGAGCCTGGGAGCTCTCTGGCTAAC
TAGGGAACCCACTGCTTAAGCCTCAATAAAGCTTGCCTTGAGTGCTTCAAGTAGTGTGTGCCCGTCTGTT
GTGTGACTCTGGTAACTAGAGATCCCTCAGACCCTTTTAGTCAGTGTGGAAAATCTCTAGCAGTACGTAT
AGTAGTTCATGTCATCTTATTATTCAGTATTTATAACTTGCAAAGAAATGAATATCAGAGAGTGAGAGGA
ACTTGTTTATTGCAGCTTATAATGGTTACAAATAAAGCAATAGCATCACAAATTTCACAAATAAAGCATT
TTTTTCACTGCATTCTAGTTGTGGTTTGTCCAAACTCATCAATGTATCTTATCATGTCTGGCTCTAGCTA
TCCCGCCCCTAACTCCGCCCATCCCGCCCCTAACTCCGCCCAGTTCCGCCCATTCTCCGCCCCATGGCTG
ACTAATTTTTTTTATTTATGCAGAGGCCGAGGCCGCCTCGGCCTCTGAGCTATTCCAGAAGTAGTGAGGA
GGCTTTTTTGGAGGCCTAGGGACGTACCCAATTCGCCCTATAGTGAGTCGTATTACGCGCGCTCACTGGC
CGTCGTTTTACAACGTCGTGACTGGGAAAACCCTGGCGTTACCCAACTTAATCGCCTTGCAGCACATCCC
CCTTTCGCCAGCTGGCGTAATAGCGAAGAGGCCCGCACCGATCGCCCTTCCCAACAGTTGCGCAGCCTGA
ATGGCGAATGGG
[124 nt withheld, positions 8903-9026]
C
[91 nt withheld, positions 9028-9118]
A
[49 nt withheld, positions 9120-9168]
CCTTTGACGTTGGAGTCCACGTTCTTT
[37 nt withheld, positions 9196-9232]
ACCCTATCTCGGTCTATTCTTTTGATTTATAAGGGATTTTGCCGATTTCGGCCTATTGGTTAAAAAATGA
GCTGATTTAACAAAAATTTAACGCGAATTTTAACAAAATATTAACGCTTACAATTTAGGTGGCACTTTTC
GGGGAAATGTGCGCGGAACCCCTATTTGTTTATTTTTCTAAATACATTCAAATATGTATCCGCTCATGAG
ACAATAACCCTGATAAATGCTTCAATAATATTGAAAAAGGAAGAGTATGAGTATTCAACATTTCCGTGTC
GCCCTTATTCCCTTTTTTGCGGCATTTTGCCTTCCTGTTTTTGCTCACCCAGAAACGCTGGTGAAAGTAA
AAGATGCTGAAGATCAGTTGGGTGCACGAGTGGGTTACATCGAACTGGATCTCAACAGCGGTAAGATCCT
TGAGAGTTTTCGCCCCGAAGAACGTTTTCCAATGATGAGCACTTTTAAAGTTCTGCTATGTGGCGCGGTA
TTATCCCGTATTGACGCCGGGCAAGAGCAACTCGGTCGCCGCATACACTATTCTCAGAATGACTTGGTTG
AGTACTCACCAGTCACAGAAAAGCATCTTACGGATGGCATGACAGTAAGAGAATTATGCAGTGCTGCCAT
AACCATGAGTGATAACACTGCGGCCAACTTACTTCTGACAACGATCGGAGGACCGAAGGAGCTAACCGCT
TTTTTGCACAACATGGGGGATCATGTAACTCGCCTTGATCGTTGGGAACCGGAGCTGAATGAAGCCATAC
CAAACGACGAGCGTGACACCACGATGCCTGTAGCAATGGCAACAACGTTGCGCAAACTATTAACTGGCGA
ACTACTTACTCTAGCTTCCCGGCAACAATTAATAGACTGGATGGAGGCGGATAAAGTTGCAGGACCACTT
CTGCGCTCGGCCCTTCCGGCTGGCTGGTTTATTGCTGATAAATCTGGAGCCGGTGAGCGTGGGTCTCGCG
GTATCATTGCAGCACTGGGGCCAGATGGTAAGCCCTCCCGTATCGTAGTTATCTACACGACGGGGAGTCA
GGCAACTATGGATGAACGAAATAGACAGATCGCTGAGATAGGTGCCTCACTGATTAAGCATTGGTAACTG
TCAGACCAAGTTTACTCATATATACTTTAGATTGATTTAAAACTTCATTTTTAATTTAAAAGGATCTAGG
TGAAGATCCTTTTTGATAATCTCATGACCAAAATCCCTTAACGTGAGTTTTCGTTCCACTGAGCGTCAGA
CCCCGTAGAAAAGATCAAAGGATCTTCTTGAGATCCTTTTTTTCTGCGCGTAATCTGCTGCTTGCAAACA
AAAAAACCACCGCTACCAGCGGTGGTTTGTTTGCCGGATCAAGAGCTACCAACTCTTTTTCCGAAGGTAA
CTGGCTTCAGCAGAGCGCAGATACCAAATACTGTTCTTCTAGTGTAGCCGTAGTTAGGCCACCACTTCAA
GAACTCTGTAGCACCGCCTACATACCTCGCTCTGCTAATCCTGTTACCAGTGGCTGCTGCCAGTGGCGAT
AAGTCGTGTCTTACCGGGTTGGACTCAAGACGATAGTTACCGGATAAGGCGCAGCGGTCGGGCTGAACGG
GGGGTTCGTGCACACAGCCCAGCTTGGAGCGAACGACCTACACCGAACTGAGATACCTACAGCGTGAGCT
ATGAGAAAGCGCCACGCTTCCCGAAGGGAGAAAGGCGGACAGGTATCCGGTAAGCGGCAGGGTCGGAACA
GGAGAGCGCACGAGGGAGCTTCCAGGGGGAAACGCCTGGTATCTTTATAGTCCTGTCGGGTTTCGCCACC
TCTGACTTGAGCGTCGATTTTTGTGATGCTCGTCAGGGGGGCGGAGCCTATGGAAAAACGCCAGCAACGC
GGCCTTTTTACGGTTCCTGGCCTTTTGCTGGCCTTTTGCTCACATGTTCTTTCCTGCGTTATCCCCTGAT
TCTGTGGATAACCGTATTACCGCCTTTGAGTGAGCTGATACCGCTCGCCGCAGCCGAACGACCGAGCGCA
GCGAGTCAGTGAGCGAGGAAGCGGAAGAGCGCCCAATACGCAAACCGCCTCTCCCCGCGCGTTGGCCGAT
TCATTAATGCAGCTGGCACGACAGGTTTCCCGACTGGAAAGCGGGCAGTGAGCGCAACGCAATTAATGTG
AGTTAGCTCACTCATTAGGCACCCCAGGCTTTACACTTTATGCTTCCGGCTCGTATGTTGTGTGGAATTG
TGAGCGGATAACAATTTCACACAGGAAACAGCTATGACCATGATTACGCCAAGCGCGCAATTAACCCTCA
CTAAAGGGAACAAAAGCTGGAGCTGCAAGC
