>Addgene plasmid #142945 | TFORF2452 | depositor partial sequence | sequence record 280973 | Insert
ACCGCCACCATGGTCTCTAGCGACCGGCCCGTGTCACTGGAGGACGAGGTCTCCCATAGTATGAAGGAGA
TGATTGGAGGCTGTTGCGTTTGCTCAGACGAGAGAGGCTGGGCCGAGAACCCGCTGGTTTATTGCGACGG
GCACGGCTGCAGCGTCGCGGTGCATCAAGCTTGCTATGGCATTGTTCAAGTACCCACTGGACCGTGGTTT
TGCAGGAAATGTGAATCTCAGGAGAGAGCAGCCAGAGTGAGATGTGAACTTTGTCCCCATAAGGATGGAG
CTTTAAAAAGAACAGATAATGGGGGTTGGGCCCATGTGGTTTGTGCCCTGTATATTCCAGAGGTACAATT
TGCCAATGTTTCCACAATGGAACCAATTGTTTTACAGTCTGTTCCGCATGATCGTTATAATAAGACTTGC
TACATTTGTGATGAACAAGGAAGAGAAAGCAAAGCAGCCACTGGTGCTTGCATGACATGTAATAAACATG
GATGTCGACAGGCTTTCCATGTAACATGCGCTCAGTTTGCCGGACTGCTTTGTGAAGAAGAAGGTAATGG
TGCCGATAATGTCCAATACTGTGGCTACTGTAAATACCATTTTAGTAAGCTGAAAAAGAGCAAACGGGGA
TCTAATAGGTCATATGATCAAAGTTTAAGTGATTCTTCCTCTCACTCTCAGGATAAACATCATGAGAAAG
AGAAAAAAAAATATAAAGAGAAGGACAAACACAAACAGAAACACAAGAAGCAGCCAGAACCATCACCTGC
ATTGGTTCCATCCTTGACTGTTACTACAGAAAAAACTTATACAAGCACTAGCAACAACTCTATATCTGGA
TCATTGAAGCGCTTGGAAGATACTACTGCACGATTTACAAATGCAAATTTCCAGGAAGTCTCTGCACACA
CCTCTAGTGGAAAAGATGTTTCAGAGACTAGAGGGTCAGAGGGCAAAGGGAAGAAATCTTCAGCTCACAG
CTCAGGTCAAAGGGGAAGAAAGCCTGGTGGTGGAAGAAATCCAGGAACAACTGTGTCAGCAGCTAGCCCT
TTTCCTCAAGGCAGTTTTTCAGGAACTCCAGGCAGTGTAAAGTCATCTTCTGGAAGTTCAGTGCAGTCTC
CCCAGGATTTCCTGAGCTTTACAGACTCAGATCTGCGTAATGACAGTTACTCTCACTCCCAACAGTCATC
AGCAACCAAAGATGTACATAAAGGAGAGTCTGGAAGCCAGGAAGGGGGGGTAAATAGTTTTAGTACCTTA
ATTGGCCTCCCTTCAACCTCAGCTGTTACTTCACAGCCTAAAAGCTTTGAAAATTCACCTGGAGATTTGG
GTAATTCCAGCCTTCCTACAGCAGGATATAAGCGGGCTCAAACTTCTGGCATAGAAGAAGAAACTGTAAA
GGAAAAGAAAAGGAAAGGAAATAAACAAAGTAAGCATGGGCCTGGCAGACCCAAAGGAAACAAAAATCAA
GAGAATGTTTCTCATCTCTCAGTTTCTTCTGCTTCACCAACATCATCTGTAGCATCAGCTGCAGGAAGCA
TAACAAGCTCTAGTCTGCAGAAATCTCCTACATTGCTCAGGAATGGAAGTTTACAGAGCCTCAGTGTTGG
CTCATCTCCAGTTGGTTCAGAAATTTCCATGCAGTATCGGCATGATGGAGCTTGCCCAACAACTACGTTC
TCAGAGTTGCTGAATGCAATACACAACGGTATTTATAACAGCAATGATGTAGCAGTATCGTTTCCAAATG
TAGTATCTGGCTCGGGATCTAGTACTCCTGTCTCCAGCTCTCACTTACCTCAGCAGTCTTCTGGGCATTT
GCAACAAGTAGGAGCGCTCTCTCCCTCAGCTGTGTCATCTGCAGCCCCTGCTGTTGCTACAACTCAGGCA
AATACTCTATCTGGATCTTCTCTCAGTCAGGCACCATCTCATATGTATGGCAATAGATCAAATTCATCAA
TGGCAGCTCTTATAGCTCAGTCTGAAAACAATCAAACAGATCAAGATCTTGGAGACAATAGCCGCAACCT
AGTTGGCAGAGGAAGCTCACCCCGAGGAAGTCTCTCGCCACGATCCCCTGTAAGCAGCTTACAGATTCGC
TATGATCAACCAGGCAACAGCAGTTTGGAAAATCTGCCTCCAGTAGCAGCCAGCATAGAACAGCTTTTGG
AGAGGCAGTGGAGTGAAGGACAGCAATTTTTACTAGAACAGGGTACTCCTAGTGACATTTTAGGAATGCT
GAAGTCATTACACCAACTTCAAGTTGAAAACCGAAGATTAGAGGAACAAATTAAAAACTTGACTGCCAAA
AAGGAACGGCTTCAGTTATTGAATGCACAGCTTTCAGTGCCTTTTCCAACAATAACAGCAAATCCTAGTC
CGTCTCATCAAATACACACATTTTCAGCACAGACTGCTCCTACTACTGATTCCTTGAACAGCAGTAAGAG
CCCTCATATAGGAAACAGCTTTTTACCTGATAATTCTCTTCCTGTATTAAATCAGGACTTAACCTCCAGT
GGACAAAGTACCAGCAGCTCATCAGCTCTTTCTACCCCACCTCCTGCTGGGCAGAGTCCGGCTCAACAAG
GCTCAGGAGTGAGTGGAGTTCAGCAGGTCAATGGCGTGACAGTGGGGGCACTAGCTAGTGGAATGCAGCC
TGTAACTTCCACCATTCCTGCCGTGTCTGCAGTGGGTGGAATAATTGGAGCTTTGCCAGGTAACCAACTG
GCAATTAATGGCATTGTAGGAGCTTTAAATGGGGTTATGCAGACTCCTGTCACAATGTCCCAGAACCCTA
CCCCTCTCACCCACACAACCGTACCACCTAATGCAACACATCCAATGCCAGCTACACTGACTAACAGTGC
CTCAGGACTAGGATTACTTTCTGACCAGCAACGACAAATACTTATTCATCAACAGCAGTTTCAGCAGTTG
TTAAATTCTCAACAGCTCACACCAGAACAACATCAAGCCTTTTTGTATCAGTTAATGCAACATCACCACC
AGCAGCACCACCAACCTGAACTTCAGCAGCTGCAGATCCCTGGACCAACACAAATACCCATAAACAACCT
TCTTGCAGGTACACAGGCACCCCCACTTCACACAGCTACCACCAACCCATTTCTCACCATCCATGGAGAT
AATGCAAGTCAGAAAGTAGCAAGACTTAGTGATAAAACTGGGCCTGTAGCTCAAGAGAAAAGTTAGTAAT
GAACTAGTCCGTAACTTGAAAGTATTTCGATTTCTTGGCTTTATATATCTTGTGGAAAGGACGAAGCCTC
CTCATCTTACGGTACTCC
