>Addgene plasmid #142945 | TFORF2452 | depositor partial sequence | sequence record 280974 | Barcode
AGCCTCCTCATCTTACGGTACTCC
